>Addgene plasmid #134650 | pAT801_CMV/CAG_TALE_A-hTET1(CD) | addgene full sequence | sequence record 271470 | Addgene NGS Result
TTGAGATCCTTTTTTTCTGCGCGTAATCTGCTGCTTGCAAACAAAAAAACCACCGCTACCAGCGGTGGTT
TGTTTGCCGGATCAAGAGCTACCAACTCTTTTTCCGAAGGTAACTGGCTTCAGCAGAGCGCAGATACCAA
ATACTGTTCTTCTAGTGTAGCCGTAGTTAGGCCACCACTTCAAGAACTCTGTAGCACCGCCTACATACCT
CGCTCTGCTAATCCTGTTACCAGTGGCTGCTGCCAGTGGCGATAAGTCGTGTCTTACCGGGTTGGACTCA
AGACGATAGTTACCGGATAAGGCGCAGCGGTCGGGCTGAACGGGGGGTTCGTGCACACAGCCCAGCTTGG
AGCGAACGACCTACACCGAACTGAGATACCTACAGCGTGAGCTATGAGAAAGCGCCACGCTTCCCGAAGG
GAGAAAGGCGGACAGGTATCCGGTAAGCGGCAGGGTCGGAACAGGAGAGCGCACGAGGGAGCTTCCAGGG
GGAAACGCCTGGTATCTTTATAGTCCTGTCGGGTTTCGCCACCTCTGACTTGAGCGTCGATTTTTGTGAT
GCTCGTCAGGGGGGCGGAGCCTATGGAAAAACGCCAGCAACGCGGCCTTTTTACGGTTCCTGGCCTTTTG
CTGGCCTTTTGCTCACATGTTCTTTCCTGCGTTATCCCCTGATTCTGTGGATAACCGTATTACCGCCTTT
GAGTGAGCTGATACCGCTCGCCGCAGCCGAACGACCGAGCGCAGCGAGTCAGTGAGCGAGGAAGCGGAAG
AGCGCCCAATACGCAAACCGCCTCTCCCCGCGCGTTGGCCGATTCATTAATGCAGCTGGCACGACAGGTT
TCCCGACTGGAAAGCGGGCAGTGAGCGCAACGCAATTAATGTGAGTTAGCTCACTCATTAGGCACCCCAG
GCTTTACACTTTATGCTTCCGGCTCGTATGTTGTGTGGAATTGTGAGCGGATAACAATTTCACACAGGAA
ACAGCTATGACCATGATTACGCCAAGCGCGCAATTAACCCTCACTAAAGGGAACAAAAGCTGGAGCTGCA
AGCTTAATGTAGTCTTATGCAATACTCTTGTAGTCTTGCAACATGGTAACGATGAGTTAGCAACATGCCT
TACAAGGAGAGAAAAAGCACCGTGCATGCCGATTGGTGGAAGTAAGGTGGTACGATCGTGCCTTATTAGG
AAGGCAACAGACGGGTCTGACATGGATTGGACGAACCACTGAATTGCCGCATTGCAGAGATATTGTATTT
AAGTGCCTAGCTCGATACATAAACGGGTCTCTCTGGTTAGACCAGATCTGAGCCTGGGAGCTCTCTGGCT
AACTAGGGAACCCACTGCTTAAGCCTCAATAAAGCTTGCCTTGAGTGCTTCAAGTAGTGTGTGCCCGTCT
GTTGTGTGACTCTGGTAACTAGAGATCCCTCAGACCCTTTTAGTCAGTGTGGAAAATCTCTAGCAGTGGC
GCCCGAACAGGGACTTGAAAGCGAAAGGGAAACCAGAGGAGCTCTCTCGACGCAGGACTCGGCTTGCTGA
AGCGCGCACGGCAAGAGGCGAGGGGCGGCGACTGGTGAGTACGCCAAAAATTTTGACTAGCGGAGGCTAG
AAGGAGAGAGATGGGTGCGAGAGCGTCAGTATTAAGCGGGGGAGAATTAGATCGCGATGGGAAAAAATTC
GGTTAAGGCCAGGGGGAAAGAAAAAATATAAATTAAAACATATAGTATGGGCAAGCAGGGAGCTAGAACG
ATTCGCAGTTAATCCTGGCCTGTTAGAAACATCAGAAGGCTGTAGACAAATACTGGGACAGCTACAACCA
TCCCTTCAGACAGGATCAGAAGAACTTAGATCATTATATAATACAGTAGCAACCCTCTATTGTGTGCATC
AAAGGATAGAGATAAAAGACACCAAGGAAGCTTTAGACAAGATAGAGGAAGAGCAAAACAAAAGTAAGAC
CACCGCACAGCAAGCGGCCGCTGATCTTCAGACCTGGAGGAGGAGATATGAGGGACAATTGGAGAAGTGA
ATTATATAAATATAAAGTAGTAAAAATTGAACCATTAGGAGTAGCACCCACCAAGGCAAAGAGAAGAGTG
GTGCAGAGAGAAAAAAGAGCAGTGGGAATAGGAGCTTTGTTCCTTGGGTTCTTGGGAGCAGCAGGAAGCA
CTATGGGCGCAGCGTCAATGACGCTGACGGTACAGGCCAGACAATTATTGTCTGGTATAGTGCAGCAGCA
GAACAATTTGCTGAGGGCTATTGAGGCGCAACAGCATCTGTTGCAACTCACAGTCTGGGGCATCAAGCAG
CTCCAGGCAAGAATCCTGGCTGTGGAAAGATACCTAAAGGATCAACAGCTCCTGGGGATTTGGGGTTGCT
CTGGAAAACTCATTTGCACCACTGCTGTGCCTTGGAATGCTAGTTGGAGTAATAAATCTCTGGAACAGAT
TTGGAATCACACGACCTGGATGGAGTGGGACAGAGAAATTAACAATTACACAAGCTTAATACACTCCTTA
ATTGAAGAATCGCAAAACCAGCAAGAAAAGAATGAACAAGAATTATTGGAATTAGATAAATGGGCAAGTT
TGTGGAATTGGTTTAACATAACAAATTGGCTGTGGTATATAAAATTATTCATAATGATAGTAGGAGGCTT
GGTAGGTTTAAGAATAGTTTTTGCTGTACTTTCTATAGTGAATAGAGTTAGGCAGGGATATTCACCATTA
TCGTTTCAGACCCACCTCCCAACCCCGAGGGGACCCTTGCGCCTTTTCCAAGGCAGCCCTGGGTTTGCGC
AGGGACGCGGCTGCTCTGGGCGTGGTTCCGGGAAACGCAGCGGCGCCGACCCTGGGTCTCGCACATTCTT
CACGTCCGTTCGCAGCGTCACCCGGATCTTCGCCGCTACCCTTGTGGGCCCCCCGGCGACGCTTCCTGCT
CCGCCCCTAAGTCGGGAAGGTTCCTTGCGGTTCGCGGCGTGCCGGACGTGACAAACGGAAGCCGCACGTC
TCACTAGTACCCTCGCAGACGGACAGCGCCAGGGAGCAATGGCAGCGCGCCGACCGCGATGGGCTGTGGC
CAATAGCGGCTGCTCAGCAGGGCGCGCCGAGAGCAGCGGCCGGGAAGGGGCGGTGCGGGAGGCGGGGTGT
GGGGCGGTAGTGTGGGCCCTGTTCCTGCCCGCGCGGTGTTCCGCATTCTGCAAGCCTCCGGAGCGCACGT
CGGCAGTCGGCTCCCTCGTTGACCGAATCACCGACCTCTCTCCCCAGGGGGTACCACCGGAGCTTACCAT
GACCGAGTACAAGCCCACGGTGCGCCTCGCCACCCGCGACGACGTCCCCAGGGCCGTACGCACCCTCGCC
GCCGCGTTCGCCGACTACCCCGCCACGCGCCACACCGTCGATCCGGACCGCCACATCGAGCGGGTCACCG
AGCTGCAAGAACTCTTCCTCACGCGCGTCGGGCTCGACATCGGCAAGGTGTGGGTCGCGGACGACGGCGC
CGCCGTGGCGGTCTGGACCACGCCGGAGAGCGTCGAAGCGGGGGCGGTGTTCGCCGAGATCGGCCCGCGC
ATGGCCGAGTTGAGCGGTTCCCGGCTGGCCGCGCAGCAACAGATGGAAGGCCTCCTGGCGCCGCACCGGC
CCAAGGAGCCCGCGTGGTTCCTGGCCACCGTCGGCGTCTCGCCCGACCACCAGGGCAAGGGTCTGGGCAG
CGCCGTCGTGCTCCCCGGAGTGGAGGCGGCCGAGCGCGCCGGGGTGCCCGCCTTCCTGGAGACCTCCGCG
CCCCGCAACCTCCCCTTCTACGAGCGGCTCGGCTTCACCGTCACCGCCGACGTCGAGGTGCCCGAAGGAC
CGCGCACCTGGTGCATGACCCGCAAGCCCGGTGCCTGAGAATTCTAGATCTTGAGACAAATGGCAGTATT
CATCCACAATTTTAAAAGAAAAGGGGGGATTGGGGGGTACAGTGCAGGGGAAAGAATAGTAGACATAATA
GCAACAGACATACAAACTAAAGAATTACAAAAACAAATTACAAAAATTCAAAATTTTCGGGTTTATTACA
GGGACAGCAGAGATCCACTTTGGCGCCGGCTCGAGGGGGCCCGGGGTTATTAATAGTAATCAATTACGGG
GTCATTAGTTCATAGCCCATATATGGAGTTCCGCGTTACATAACTTACGGTAAATGGCCCGCCTGGCTGA
CCGCCCAACGACCCCCGCCCATTGACGTCAATAATGACGTATGTTCCCATAGTAACGCCAATAGGGACTT
TCCATTGACGTCAATGGGTGGAGTATTTACGGTAAACTGCCCACTTGGCAGTACATCAAGTGTATCATAT
GCCAAGTACGCCCCCTATTGACGTCAATGACGGTAAATGGCCCGCCTGGCATTATGCCCAGTACATGACC
TTATGGGACTTTCCTACTTGGCAGTACATCTACGTATTAGTCATCGCTATTACCATGGTGATGCGGTTTT
GGCAGTACATCAATGGGCGTGGATAGCGGTTTGACTCACGGGGATTTCCAAGTCTCCACCCCATTGACGT
CAATGGGAGTTTGTTTTGGCACCAAAATCAACGGGACTTTCCAAAATGTCGTAACAACTCCGCCCCATTG
ACGCAAATGGGCGGTAGGCGTGTACGGTGGGAGGTCTATATAAGCAGAGCTCTCTGGCTAACTGTCGGGA
TCAACAAGTTTGTACAAAAAAGCAGGCTCCGAATTCACCGGTGCCGCCACCATGCACCACCATCATCACC
ATATCGATGGCGGAGGCGGATCTGATCCAAAAAAGAAGAGAAAGGTAGATCCAAAAAAGAAGAGAAAGGT
AGATCCAAAAAAGAAGAGAAAGGTAGGATCTACCGGATCTAGAAACGATGGTGGTGGTGGAAGCGGGGGT
GGGGGCAGCGGTGGAGGGGGAAGCGGGCGCGCCGTGGATCTACGCACGCTCGGCTACAGTCAGCAGCAGC
AAGAGAAGATCAAACCGAAGGTGCGTTCGACAGTGGCGCAGCACCACGAGGCACTGGTGGGCCATGGGTT
TACACACGCGCACATCGTTGCGCTCAGCCAACACCCGGCAGCGTTAGGGACCGTCGCTGTCACGTATCAG
CACATAATCACGGCGTTGCCAGAGGCGACACACGAAGACATCGTTGGCGTCGGCAAACAGTGGTCCGGCG
CACGCGCCCTGGAGGCCTTGCTCACGGATGCGGGGGAGTTGAGAGGTCCGCCGTTACAGTTGGACACAGG
CCAACTTGTGAAGATTGCAAAACGTGGCGGCGTGACCGCAATGGAGGCAGTGCATGCATCGCGCAATGCA
CTGACGGGTGCCCCCCTGAACCTGACCCCGGACCAAGTGGTGGCTATCGCCAGCAACAATGGCGGCAAGC
AAGCGCTCGAAACGGTGCAGCGGCTGTTGCCGGTGCTGTGCCAGGACCATGGCCTGACCCCGGACCAAGT
GGTGGCTATCGCCAGCAACATTGGCGGCAAGCAAGCGCTCGAAACGGTGCAGCGGCTGTTGCCGGTGCTG
TGCCAGGACCATGGCCTGACCCCGGACCAAGTGGTGGCTATCGCCAGCAACAATGGCGGCAAGCAAGCGC
TCGAAACGGTGCAGCGGCTGTTGCCGGTGCTGTGCCAGGACCATGGCCTGACCCCGGACCAAGTGGTGGC
TATCGCCAGCAACATTGGCGGCAAGCAAGCGCTCGAAACGGTGCAGCGGCTGTTGCCGGTGCTGTGCCAG
GACCATGGCCTGACCCCGGACCAAGTGGTGGCTATCGCCAGCAACATTGGCGGCAAGCAAGCGCTCGAAA
CGGTGCAGCGGCTGTTGCCGGTGCTGTGCCAGGACCATGGCCTGACCCCGGACCAAGTGGTGGCTATCGC
CAGCAACATTGGCGGCAAGCAAGCGCTCGAAACGGTGCAGCGGCTGTTGCCGGTGCTGTGCCAGGACCAT
GGCCTGACCCCGGACCAAGTGGTGGCTATCGCCAGCAACGGTGGCGGCAAGCAAGCGCTCGAAACGGTGC
AGCGGCTGTTGCCGGTGCTGTGCCAGGACCATGGCCTGACCCCGGACCAAGTGGTGGCTATCGCCAGCAA
CGGTGGCGGCAAGCAAGCGCTCGAAACGGTGCAGCGGCTGTTGCCGGTGCTGTGCCAGGACCATGGCCTG
ACCCCGGACCAAGTGGTGGCTATCGCCAGCAACGGTGGCGGCAAGCAAGCGCTCGAAACGGTGCAGCGGC
TGTTGCCGGTGCTGTGCCAGGACCATGGCCTGACCCCGGACCAAGTGGTGGCTATCGCCAGCAACAATGG
CGGCAAGCAAGCGCTCGAAACGGTGCAGCGGCTGTTGCCGGTGCTGTGCCAGGACCATGGCCTGACCCCG
GACCAAGTGGTGGCTATCGCCAGCAACATTGGCGGCAAGCAAGCGCTCGAAACGGTGCAGCGGCTGTTGC
CGGTGCTGTGCCAGGACCATGGCCTGACTCCGGACCAAGTGGTGGCTATCGCCAGCCACGATGGCGGCAA
GCAAGCGCTCGAAACGGTGCAGCGGCTGTTGCCGGTGCTGTGCCAGGACCATGGCCTGACCCCGGACCAA
GTGGTGGCTATCGCCAGCAACGGTGGCGGCAAGCAAGCGCTCGAAACGGTGCAGCGGCTGTTGCCGGTGC
TGTGCCAGGACCATGGCCTGACCCCGGACCAAGTGGTGGCTATCGCCAGCAACAATGGCGGCAAGCAAGC
GCTCGAAACGGTGCAGCGGCTGTTGCCGGTGCTGTGCCAGGACCATGGCCTGACCCCGGACCAAGTGGTG
GCTATCGCCAGCAACAATGGCGGCAAGCAAGCGCTCGAAACGGTGCAGCGGCTGTTGCCGGTGCTGTGCC
AGGACCATGGCCTGACTCCGGACCAAGTGGTGGCTATCGCCAGCCACGATGGCGGCAAGCAAGCGCTCGA
AACGGTGCAGCGGCTGTTGCCGGTGCTGTGCCAGGACCATGGCCTGACCCCGGACCAAGTGGTGGCTATC
GCCAGCAACATTGGCGGCAAGCAAGCGCTCGAAACGGTGCAGCGGCTGTTGCCGGTGCTGTGCCAGGACC
ATGGCCTGACCCCGGACCAAGTGGTGGCTATCGCCAGCAACGGTGGCGGCAAGCAAGCGCTCGAAAGCAT
TGTGGCCCAGCTGAGCCGGCCTGATCCGGCGTTGGCCGCGTTGACCAACGACCACCTCGTCGCCTTGGCC
TGCCTCGGCGGACGTCCTGCCATGGATGCAGTGAAAAAGGGATTGCCGCACGCGCCGGAATTGATCAGAA
GAGTCAATCGCCGTATTGGCGAACGCACGTCCCATCGCGTTGCCAGGGACCCAAAGAAGAAGCGCAAAGT
GGATCCTAAAAAGAAAAGAAAGGTAGGCGGCCGCGGGGGAGGCGGTTCCGGTGGCGGCGGAAGCGGAGGT
GGAGGATCAGGGCCGGCCGAACTGCCCACCTGCAGCTGTCTTGATCGAGTTATACAAAAAGACAAAGGCC
CATATTATACACACCTTGGGGCAGGACCAAGTGTTGCTGCTGTCAGGGAAATCATGGAGAATAGGTATGG
TCAAAAAGGAAACGCAATAAGGATAGAAATAGTAGTGTACACCGGTAAAGAAGGGAAAAGCTCTCATGGG
TGTCCAATTGCTAAGTGGGTTTTAAGAAGAAGCAGTGATGAAGAAAAAGTTCTTTGTTTGGTCCGGCAGC
GTACAGGCCACCACTGTCCAACTGCTGTGATGGTGGTGCTCATCATGGTGTGGGATGGCATCCCTCTTCC
AATGGCCGACCGGCTATACACAGAGCTCACAGAGAATCTAAAGTCATACAATGGGCACCCTACCGACAGA
AGATGCACCCTCAATGAAAATCGTACCTGTACATGTCAAGGAATTGATCCAGAGACTTGTGGAGCTTCAT
TCTCTTTTGGCTGTTCATGGAGTATGTACTTTAATGGCTGTAAGTTTGGTAGAAGCCCAAGCCCCAGAAG
ATTTAGAATTGATCCAAGCTCTCCCTTACATGAAAAAAACCTTGAAGATAACTTACAGAGTTTGGCTACA
CGATTAGCTCCAATTTATAAGCAGTATGCTCCAGTAGCTTACCAAAATCAGGTGGAATATGAAAATGTTG
CCCGAGAATGTCGGCTTGGCAGCAAGGAAGGTCGTCCCTTCTCTGGGGTCACTGCTTGCCTGGACTTCTG
TGCTCATCCCCACAGGGACATTCACAACATGAATAATGGAAGCACTGTGGTTTGTACCTTAACTCGAGAA
GATAACCGCTCTTTGGGTGTTATTCCTCAAGATGAGCAGCTCCATGTGCTACCTCTTTATAAGCTTTCAG
ACACAGATGAGTTTGGCTCCAAGGAAGGAATGGAAGCCAAGATCAAATCTGGGGCCATCGAGGTCCTGGC
ACCCCGCCGCAAAAAAAGAACGTGTTTCACTCAGCCTGTTCCCCGTTCTGGAAAGAAGAGGGCTGCGATG
ATGACAGAGGTTCTTGCACATAAGATAAGGGCAGTGGAAAAGAAACCTATTCCCCGAATCAAGCGGAAGA
ATAACTCAACAACAACAAACAACAGTAAGCCTTCGTCACTGCCAACCTTAGGGAGTAACACTGAGACCGT
GCAACCTGAAGTAAAAAGTGAAACCGAACCCCATTTTATCTTAAAAAGTTCAGACAACACTAAAACTTAT
TCGCTGATGCCATCCGCTCCTCACCCAGTGAAAGAGGCATCTCCAGGCTTCTCCTGGTCCCCGAAGACTG
CTTCAGCCACACCAGCTCCACTGAAGAATGACGCAACAGCCTCATGCGGGTTTTCAGAAAGAAGCAGCAC
TCCCCACTGTACGATGCCTTCGGGAAGACTCAGTGGTGCCAATGCAGCTGCTGCTGATGGCCCTGGCATT
TCACAGCTTGGCGAAGTGGCTCCTCTCCCCACCCTGTCTGCTCCTGTGATGGAGCCCCTCATTAATTCTG
AGCCTTCCACTGGTGTGACTGAGCCGCTAACGCCTCATCAGCCAAACCACCAGCCCTCCTTCCTCACCTC
TCCTCAAGACCTTGCCTCTTCTCCAATGGAAGAAGATGAGCAGCATTCTGAAGCAGATGAGCCTCCATCA
GACGAACCCCTATCTGATGACCCCCTGTCACCTGCTGAGGAGAAATTGCCCCACATTGATGAGTATTGGT
CAGACAGTGAGCACATCTTTTTGGATGCAAATATTGGTGGGGTGGCCATCGCACCTGCTCACGGCTCGGT
TTTGATTGAGTGTGCCCGGCGAGAGCTGCACGCTACCACTCCTGTTGAGCACCCCAACCGTAATCATCCA
ACCCGCCTCTCCCTTGTCTTTTACCAGCACAAAAACCTAAATAAGCCCCAACATGGTTTTGAACTAAACA
AGATTAAGTTTGAGGCTAAAGAAGCTAAGAATAAGAAAATGAAGGCCTCAGAGCAAAAAGACCAGGCAGC
TAATGAAGGTCCAGAACAGTCCTCTGAAGTAAATGAATTGAACCAAATTCCTTCTCATAAAGCATTAACA
TTAACCCATGACAATGTTGTCACCGTGTCCCCTTATGCTCTCACACACGTTGCGGGGCCCTATAACCATT
GGGTCATCGATTGATTAATTAAGAATTCGACCCAGCTTTCTTGTACAAAGTGGTTGGTAAGCCTATCCCT
AACCCTCTCCTCGGTCTCGATTCTACGTAGTAATGAGCTAGCGCTAACCGGTGGCGCGTTAAGTCGACAA
TCAACCTCTGGATTACAAAATTTGTGAAAGATTGACTGGTATTCTTAACTATGTTGCTCCTTTTACGCTA
TGTGGATACGCTGCTTTAATGCCTTTGTATCATGCTATTGCTTCCCGTATGGCTTTCATTTTCTCCTCCT
TGTATAAATCCTGGTTGCTGTCTCTTTATGAGGAGTTGTGGCCCGTTGTCAGGCAACGTGGCGTGGTGTG
CACTGTGTTTGCTGACGCAACCCCCACTGGTTGGGGCATTGCCACCACCTGTCAGCTCCTTTCCGGGACT
TTCGCTTTCCCCCTCCCTATTGCCACGGCGGAACTCATCGCCGCCTGCCTTGCCCGCTGCTGGACAGGGG
CTCGGCTGTTGGGCACTGACAATTCCGTGGTGTTGTCGGGGAAATCATCGTCCTTTCCTTGGCTGCTCGC
CTGTGTTGCCACCTGGATTCTGCGCGGGACGTCCTTCTGCTACGTCCCTTCGGCCCTCAATCCAGCGGAC
CTTCCTTCCCGCGGCCTGCTGCCGGCTCTGCGGCCTCTTCCGCGTCTTCGCCTTCGCCCTCAGACGAGTC
GGATCTCCCTTTGGGCCGCCTCCCCGCGTCGACTTTAAGACCAATGACTTACAAGGCAGCTGTAGATCTT
AGCCACTTTTTAAAAGAAAAGGGGGGACTGGAAGGGCTAATTCACTCCCAACGAAGACAAGATCTGCTTT
TTGCTTGTACTGGGTCTCTCTGGTTAGACCAGATCTGAGCCTGGGAGCTCTCTGGCTAACTAGGGAACCC
ACTGCTTAAGCCTCAATAAAGCTTGCCTTGAGTGCTTCAAGTAGTGTGTGCCCGTCTGTTGTGTGACTCT
GGTAACTAGAGATCCCTCAGACCCTTTTAGTCAGTGTGGAAAATCTCTAGCAGTACGTATAGTAGTTCAT
GTCATCTTATTATTCAGTATTTATAACTTGCAAAGAAATGAATATCAGAGAGTGAGAGGAACTTGTTTAT
TGCAGCTTATAATGGTTACAAATAAAGCAATAGCATCACAAATTTCACAAATAAAGCATTTTTTTCACTG
CATTCTAGTTGTGGTTTGTCCAAACTCATCAATGTATCTTATCATGTCTGGCTCTAGCTATCCCGCCCCT
AACTCCGCCCATCCCGCCCCTAACTCCGCCCAGTTCCGCCCATTCTCCGCCCCATGGCTGACTAATTTTT
TTTATTTATGCAGAGGCCGAGGCCGCCTCGGCCTCTGAGCTATTCCAGAAGTAGTGAGGAGGCTTTTTTG
GAGGCCTAGGGACGTACCCAATTCGCCCTATAGTGAGTCGTATTACGCGCGCTCACTGGCCGTCGTTTTA
CAACGTCGTGACTGGGAAAACCCTGGCGTTACCCAACTTAATCGCCTTGCAGCACATCCCCCTTTCGCCA
GCTGGCGTAATAGCGAAGAGGCCCGCACCGATCGCCCTTCCCAACAGTTGCGCAGCCTGAATGGCGAATG
GG
[124 nt withheld, positions 11203-11326]
C
[91 nt withheld, positions 11328-11418]
A
[49 nt withheld, positions 11420-11468]
CCTTTGACGTTGGAGTCCACGTTCTTT
[37 nt withheld, positions 11496-11532]
ACCCTATCTCGGTCTATTCTTTTGATTTATAAGGGATTTTGCCGATTTCGGCCTATTGGTTAAAAAATGA
GCTGATTTAACAAAAATTTAACGCGAATTTTAACAAAATATTAACGCTTACAATTTAGGTGGCACTTTTC
GGGGAAATGTGCGCGGAACCCCTATTTGTTTATTTTTCTAAATACATTCAAATATGTATCCGCTCATGAG
ACAATAACCCTGATAAATGCTTCAATAATATTGAAAAAGGAAGAGTATGAGTATTCAACATTTCCGTGTC
GCCCTTATTCCCTTTTTTGCGGCATTTTGCCTTCCTGTTTTTGCTCACCCAGAAACGCTGGTGAAAGTAA
AAGATGCTGAAGATCAGTTGGGTGCACGAGTGGGTTACATCGAACTGGATCTCAACAGCGGTAAGATCCT
TGAGAGTTTTCGCCCCGAAGAACGTTTTCCAATGATGAGCACTTTTAAAGTTCTGCTATGTGGCGCGGTA
TTATCCCGTATTGACGCCGGGCAAGAGCAACTCGGTCGCCGCATACACTATTCTCAGAATGACTTGGTTG
AGTACTCACCAGTCACAGAAAAGCATCTTACGGATGGCATGACAGTAAGAGAATTATGCAGTGCTGCCAT
AACCATGAGTGATAACACTGCGGCCAACTTACTTCTGACAACGATCGGAGGACCGAAGGAGCTAACCGCT
TTTTTGCACAACATGGGGGATCATGTAACTCGCCTTGATCGTTGGGAACCGGAGCTGAATGAAGCCATAC
CAAACGACGAGCGTGACACCACGATGCCTGTAGCAATGGCAACAACGTTGCGCAAACTATTAACTGGCGA
ACTACTTACTCTAGCTTCCCGGCAACAATTAATAGACTGGATGGAGGCGGATAAAGTTGCAGGACCACTT
CTGCGCTCGGCCCTTCCGGCTGGCTGGTTTATTGCTGATAAATCTGGAGCCGGTGAGCGTGGGTCTCGCG
GTATCATTGCAGCACTGGGGCCAGATGGTAAGCCCTCCCGTATCGTAGTTATCTACACGACGGGGAGTCA
GGCAACTATGGATGAACGAAATAGACAGATCGCTGAGATAGGTGCCTCACTGATTAAGCATTGGTAACTG
TCAGACCAAGTTTACTCATATATACTTTAGATTGATTTAAAACTTCATTTTTAATTTAAAAGGATCTAGG
TGAAGATCCTTTTTGATAATCTCATGACCAAAATCCCTTAACGTGAGTTTTCGTTCCACTGAGCGTCAGA
CCCCGTAGAAAAGATCAAAGGATCTTC
Features (pLannotate 1.2.2; 36 found; start..end, strand, type, name):
      1..589     +  rep_origin     ori: high-copy-number ColE1/pMB1/pBR322/pUC origin of replication
    772..864     +  CDS            lacI (fragment): lac repressor; lacI; The lac repressor binds to the lac operator to inhibit transcription in E. coli. This inhibition can be relieved by adding lactose or isopropyl-β-D-thiogalactopyranoside (IPTG).
    877..898     +  protein_bind   CAP binding site: CAP binding activates transcription in the presence of cAMP. E. coli catabolite activator protein
    913..943     +  promoter       lac promoter: promoter for the E. coli lac operon
    947..969     +  protein_bind   lac operator (fragment): The lac repressor binds to the lac operator to inhibit transcription in E. coli. This inhibition can be relieved by adding lactose or isopropyl-β-D-thiogalactopyranoside (IPTG). lac repressor encoded by lacI
   1012..1030    +  promoter       T3 promoter: promoter for bacteriophage T3 RNA polymerase
   1058..1284    +  promoter       RSV promoter: Rous sarcoma virus enhancer/promoter
   1285..1465    +  LTR            5' LTR (truncated): truncated 5' long terminal repeat (LTR) from HIV-1
   1512..1637    +  misc_feature   HIV-1 Ψ: packaging signal of human immunodeficiency virus type 1
   1621..1984    +  CDS            HIV-1 gag (fragment): gag protein from human immunodeficiency virus 1; gag
   2130..2363    +  misc_feature   RRE: The Rev response element (RRE) of HIV-1 allows for Rev-dependent mRNA export from the nucleus to the cytoplasm.
   2740..2766    +  CDS            Rev (fragment): human immunodeficiency virus 1 (HIV-1) Rev protein; rev; enhances nuclear export of unspliced and incompletely spliced viral mRNAs
   2767..3267    +  promoter       hPGK promoter: human phosphoglycerate kinase 1 promoter
   3289..3888    +  CDS            PuroR (fragment): puromycin N-acetyltransferase; pac from Streptomyces; confers resistance to puromycin
   3930..4047    +  misc_feature   cPPT/CTS: central polypurine tract and central termination sequence of HIV-1
   4164..4467    +  enhancer       CMV enhancer: human cytomegalovirus immediate early enhancer
   4468..4671    +  promoter       CMV promoter: human cytomegalovirus (CMV) immediate early promoter
   4694..4718    +  protein_bind   attB1: mutant version of attB; recombination site for the Gateway® BP reaction BP Clonase™
   4787..4807    +  CDS            SV40 NLS: nuclear localization signal of SV40 (simian virus 40) large T antigen
   4811..4831    +  CDS            SV40 NLS: nuclear localization signal of SV40 (simian virus 40) large T antigen
   4835..4855    +  CDS            SV40 NLS: nuclear localization signal of SV40 (simian virus 40) large T antigen
   4934..5443    +  CDS            avrXa10 (fragment): AVX10_XANOO - Experimental evidence at protein level: Swiss-Prot protein existence level 1. Avirulence protein. Induces the hypersensitive response (HR)in rice plants carrying the resistance gene Xa10. Activity depends on the presence of the core repeat domains; replacement with repeat domains from other proteins (AvrBs3 of X.euvesicatoria (AC P14727) or AvrXa7 of this organism) does not elicit the HR. Probably acts as a transcription factor in its host plant (rice) to induce plant resistance or disease. From Xanthomonas oryzae pv. oryzae.
   7136..7324    +  CDS            pthXo1 (fragment): PTHX1_XANOP - Also known as tal2b. Experimental evidence at protein level: Swiss-Prot protein existence level 1. Avirulence protein. Acts as a transcription factor in rice, inducing expression of a number of host genes including SWEET11 (Os8N3, XA13, AC Q6YZF3) in susceptible plants with the Xa13 allele. Plants with the xa13 allele, which has an altered promoter, are resistant to bacterial blight caused by this bacterial strain and do not induce SWEET11. The xa13 allele elicits an atypical hypersensitive response (HR). PthXo1 binds SWEET11 promoter DNA in a sequence-specific manner. From Xanth
   7436..9595    +  CDS            TET1 (fragment): TET1_HUMAN - Also known as CXXC6, KIAA1676, LCX. Experimental evidence at protein level: Swiss-Prot protein existence level 1. Dioxygenase that catalyzes the conversion of the modified genomic base 5-methylcytosine (5mC) into 5-hydroxymethylcytosine (5hmC) and plays a key role in active DNA demethylation. Also mediates subsequent conversion of 5hmC into 5-formylcytosine (5fC), and conversion of 5fC to 5-carboxylcytosine (5caC). Conversion of 5mC into 5hmC, 5fC and 5caC probably constitutes the first step in cytosine demethylation. Methylation at the C5 position of cytosine bases is an epigenet
   9620..9644    -  protein_bind   attB2: mutant version of attB; recombination site for the Gateway® BP reaction BP Clonase™
   9646..9687    +  CDS            V5 tag: epitope tag from simian virus 5
   9729..10317   +  misc_feature   WPRE: woodchuck hepatitis virus posttranscriptional regulatory element
  10368..10387   +  misc_feature   cPPT/CTS (fragment): central polypurine tract and central termination sequence of HIV-1
  10389..10622   +  LTR            3' LTR (ΔU3): self-inactivating 3' long terminal repeat (LTR) from HIV-1
  10700..10821   +  polyA_signal   SV40 poly(A) signal: SV40 polyadenylation signal
  10861..10996   +  rep_origin     SV40 ori: SV40 origin of replication
  11017..11035   -  promoter       T7 promoter: promoter for bacteriophage T7 RNA polymerase
  11043..11198   +  CDS            lacZα (fragment): LacZα fragment of β-galactosidase; lacZ fragment
  11203..11631   +  rep_origin     f1 ori (sequence partly withheld): f1 bacteriophage origin of replication; arrow indicates direction of (+) strand synthesis
  11684..11788   +  promoter       AmpR promoter: bla
  11789..12649   +  CDS            AmpR: β-lactamase; bla; confers resistance to ampicillin, carbenicillin, and related antibiotics
