[The description below was written by a language model from this plasmid's Addgene catalogue record and pLannotate feature annotations shown in this document.]
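Description:
pAT801_CMV/CAG_TALE_A-hTET1(CD) is a third-generation, self-inactivating lentiviral expression plasmid of about 12.8 kb. It was built on the pLX302 backbone by Gateway cloning and delivers a programmable DNA demethylase into mammalian cells. In bacteria it is maintained through a ColE1/pUC-type origin and ampicillin resistance (AmpR), and an f1 origin is also present. The catalogue lists it as low copy even though the annotated origin is of the high-copy type. The lentiviral framework consists of an RSV promoter driving a truncated HIV-1 5' LTR, the Ψ packaging signal with a gag fragment, the RRE for Rev-dependent export of the genomic RNA, a cPPT/CTS, a WPRE to enhance transcript expression, and a ΔU3 3' LTR followed by an SV40 poly(A) signal. An internal hPGK promoter drives puromycin N-acetyltransferase, which allows selection of transduced cells.

The payload lies between attB1 and attB2 sites. It encodes a fusion of a designer TALE DNA-binding domain (TALE_A) to the catalytic domain of human TET1 (residues 1418–2136), the dioxygenase that oxidises 5-methylcytosine to 5hmC and further products as the first step of active demethylation. Three tandem SV40 nuclear localisation signals sit at the N-terminus, and Xanthomonas TAL effector-derived segments flank the unannotated repeat array. The catalogue also records an N-terminal 6xHis tag, which the feature table does not annotate. A backbone V5 tag lies downstream of attB2, but the record does not say whether it is in frame with the fusion. The promoter is listed as CMV/CAG, while the annotation detects only the CMV enhancer and promoter upstream of the insert. The TALE is designed to bind the MLH1 promoter region, so the construct serves for targeted demethylation of that locus. It comes from a publication on CRISPR-based (Casilio-ME) DNA demethylation.
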