Addgene plasmid #134650: pAT801_CMV/CAG_TALE_A-hTET1(CD)
Purpose: 3rd generation lentiviral expression of TALE-hTET1(CD) in mammalian cells targeting MLH1 promoter region
Depositing lab: Albert Cheng. Publication: Enhanced CRISPR-based DNA demethylation by Casilio-ME-mediated RNA-guided coupling of methylcytosine oxidation and DNA repair pathways. Taghbalout A, Du M, Jillette N, Rosikiewicz W, Rath A, Heinen CD, Li S, Cheng AW. Nat Commun. 2019 Sep 20;10(1):4296. doi: 10.1038/s41467-019-12339-7. PubMed 31541098.
Backbone
  Vector backbone: pLX302
  Backbone manufacturer: Plasmid #25896
  Backbone size w/o insert (bp): 9573
  Total vector size (bp): 12819
  Vector type: Mammalian Expression, Lentiviral, CRISPR, Synthetic Biology ; TALE
  Selectable markers: Puromycin
Growth in bacteria
  Bacterial resistance: Ampicillin, 100 μg/mL
  Growth temperature: 30°C
  Growth strain: NEB Stable
  Copy number: Low Copy
Gene/Insert
  Gene/Insert name: TALE_A-hTET1CD(1418-2136)
  Species: H. sapiens (human), Synthetic
  Insert size (bp): 4887
  Promoter: CMV/CAG
  Tag / fusion protein: (6xHis)-TALE_A-TET1(CD) (N terminal on insert)
  Cloning method: Gateway Cloning
  Sequencing primers: 5′ cgcaaatgggcggtaggcgtg; 3′ agcagcgtatccacatagcg
Terms and licenses: Academic/Nonprofit Terms; Industry Terms: Not Available to Industry
Depositor comments: target sequence for the associated TALE repeat: tGAGAAATTTGACTGGCAT
How to cite: pAT801_CMV/CAG_TALE_A-hTET1(CD) was a gift from Albert Cheng (Addgene plasmid # 134650)
